Addgene plasmid #165603: dCas9-ddMSK1
Purpose: Expresses Sp dCas9 fused to truncated inactive human MSK1 (42-802, D195A, D565A)
Depositing lab: Isaac Hilton. Depositing organization: Rice University. Publication: Programmable human histone phosphorylation and gene activation using a CRISPR/Cas9-based chromatin kinase. Li J, Mahata B, Escobar M, Goell J, Wang K, Khemka P, Hilton IB. Nat Commun. 2021 Feb 9;12(1):896. doi: 10.1038/s41467-021-21188-2. PubMed 33563994.
Backbone
  Vector backbone: LentiCRISPR v2
  Vector type: Mammalian Expression, Lentiviral, CRISPR
  Selectable markers: Puromycin
Growth in bacteria
  Bacterial resistance: Ampicillin, 100 μg/mL
  Growth temperature: 37°C
  Growth strain: NEB Stable
  Growth instructions: Stbl3 is also a suitable growth strain
  Copy number: High Copy
Gene/Insert
  Gene/Insert name: S. Pyogenes dCas9 with c-terminal truncated inactive human Mitogen- and stress-activated protein kinase-1 (42-802, D195A, D565A)
  Species: H. sapiens (human), Synthetic; S. Pyogenes
  Insert size (bp): 6441
  GenBank ID: NM_001322227.2
  Entrez Gene: RPS6KA5 (a.k.a. MSK1, MSPK1, RLPK)
  Promoter: EF1a
  Tag / fusion protein: FLAG Tag (C terminal on insert)
  Cloning method: Gibson Cloning
  Sequencing primers: 5′ ATCCGGTGCCTAGAGAAGGT
Terms and licenses: Academic/Nonprofit Terms; Industry Terms: Not Available to Industry
How to cite: dCas9-ddMSK1 was a gift from Isaac Hilton (Addgene plasmid # 165603 ; http://n2t.net/addgene:165603 ; RRID:Addgene_165603)
