[The description below was written by a language model from this plasmid's Addgene catalogue record and pLannotate feature annotations shown in this document.]
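Description:
dCas9-ddMSK1 is a third-generation-style, self-inactivating HIV-1 lentiviral expression plasmid built on the LentiCRISPR v2 backbone for delivery into mammalian cells. It is propagated in E. coli as a high-copy plasmid through a ColE1/pUC-type origin with ampicillin resistance. An f1 origin and an SV40/EM7-driven bleomycin/Zeocin resistance cassette lie outside the viral region. The transfer cassette begins with a CMV enhancer/promoter fused to a truncated 5' LTR, which drives genomic RNA production in packaging cells. This is followed by the Ψ packaging signal, RRE and cPPT/CTS, and the cassette ends with a WPRE and a ΔU3 3' LTR.

The payload is expressed from an EF-1α core promoter and encodes catalytically inactive Streptococcus pyogenes dCas9 fused at its C terminus to a truncated human MSK1 (RPS6KA5, residues 42–802). The MSK1 portion carries D195A and D565A substitutions, which the record describes as rendering the kinase inactive. The catalogue entry lists a C-terminal FLAG tag, although the feature table does not annotate it separately. A puromycin N-acetyltransferase coding sequence follows the fusion for selection of transduced cells; the linking element between the two is not annotated. A S. pyogenes gRNA scaffold sits upstream of the EF-1α promoter, but no U6 or other Pol III promoter and no spacer are annotated, so the record does not establish whether a functional guide cassette is present.

Given the kinase-dead design and the associated work on programmable histone phosphorylation and gene activation with a dCas9-based chromatin kinase, this construct most plausibly serves as the catalytically inactive control for an active dCas9-MSK1 fusion. Such a control would separate effects of kinase activity from those of dCas9 binding alone.
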