Features (pLannotate 1.2.2; 34 found; start..end, strand, type, name):
    512..531     +  misc_feature   cPPT/CTS (fragment): central polypurine tract and central termination sequence of HIV-1
    533..766     +  LTR            3' LTR (ΔU3): self-inactivating 3' long terminal repeat (LTR) from HIV-1
    798..1022    +  polyA_signal   bGH poly(A) signal: bovine growth hormone polyadenylation signal
   1026..1047    +  promoter       SV40 promoter (fragment): SV40 enhancer and early promoter
   1068..1496    +  rep_origin     f1 ori (sequence partly withheld): f1 bacteriophage origin of replication; arrow indicates direction of (+) strand synthesis
   1510..1839    +  promoter       SV40 promoter: SV40 enhancer and early promoter
   1887..1934    +  promoter       EM7 promoter: synthetic bacterial promoter&nbsp
   1953..2327    +  CDS            BleoR: antibiotic-binding protein; Sh ble from Streptoalloteichus hindustanus; confers resistance to bleomycin, phleomycin, and Zeocin™
   2337..2462    +  CDS            ble (fragment): BLE_KLEPN - Experimental evidence at protein level: Swiss-Prot protein existence level 1. Binding protein with a strong affinity to the bleomycin family of antibiotics. Binds to CL990; an antimitotic-antibiotic compound. From Klebsiella pneumoniae.
   2457..2578    +  polyA_signal   SV40 poly(A) signal: SV40 polyadenylation signal
   2649..2671    -  protein_bind   lac operator (fragment): The lac repressor binds to the lac operator to inhibit transcription in E. coli. This inhibition can be relieved by adding lactose or isopropyl-β-D-thiogalactopyranoside (IPTG). lac repressor encoded by lacI
   2675..2705    -  promoter       lac promoter: promoter for the E. coli lac operon
   2720..2741    -  protein_bind   CAP binding site: CAP binding activates transcription in the presence of cAMP. E. coli catabolite activator protein
   2754..2846    -  CDS            lacI (fragment): lac repressor; lacI; The lac repressor binds to the lac operator to inhibit transcription in E. coli. This inhibition can be relieved by adding lactose or isopropyl-β-D-thiogalactopyranoside (IPTG).
   3029..3617    -  rep_origin     ori: high-copy-number ColE1/pMB1/pBR322/pUC origin of replication
   3788..4648    -  CDS            AmpR: β-lactamase; bla; confers resistance to ampicillin, carbenicillin, and related antibiotics
   4649..4753    -  promoter       AmpR promoter: bla
   4812..4864    -  misc_feature   bom (fragment): basis of mobility region from pBR322
   5019..5398    +  enhancer       CMV enhancer: human cytomegalovirus immediate early enhancer
   5399..5598    +  promoter       CMV promoter: human cytomegalovirus (CMV) immediate early promoter
   5616..5796    +  LTR            5' LTR (truncated): truncated 5' long terminal repeat (LTR) from HIV-1
   5843..5968    +  misc_feature   HIV-1 Ψ: packaging signal of human immunodeficiency virus type 1
   5952..6315    +  CDS            HIV-1 gag (fragment): gag protein from human immunodeficiency virus 1; gag
   6461..6694    +  misc_feature   RRE: The Rev response element (RRE) of HIV-1 allows for Rev-dependent mRNA export from the nucleus to the cytoplasm.
   7071..7171    +  CDS            Rev (fragment): human immunodeficiency virus 1 (HIV-1) Rev protein; rev; enhances nuclear export of unspliced and incompletely spliced viral mRNAs
   7221..7338    +  misc_feature   cPPT/CTS: central polypurine tract and central termination sequence of HIV-1
   7470..7545    +  misc_RNA       gRNA scaffold: guide RNA scaffold for the Streptococcus pyogenes CRISPR/Cas9 system
   7563..7581    +  CDS            small t antigen (fragment): SV40 (simian virus 40) small t antigen
   7607..7818    +  promoter       EF-1α core promoter: core promoter for human elongation factor EF-1α
   7846..9447    +  CDS            dCas9(N): N-terminal portion of catalytically inactive Streptococcus pyogenes dCas9 carrying the D10A mutation (Zetsche et al., 2015)
   9448..11946   +  CDS            Cas9(C): C-terminal portion of Streptococcus pyogenes Cas9 (Zetsche et al., 2015)
  11998..14283   +  CDS            RPS6KA5: KS6A5_HUMAN - Also known as MSK1. Experimental evidence at protein level: Swiss-Prot protein existence level 1. Serine/threonine-protein kinase that is required for the mitogen or stress-induced phosphorylation of the transcription factors CREB1 and ATF1 and for the regulation of the transcription factors RELA, STAT3 and ETV1/ER81, and that contributes to gene activation by histone phosphorylation and functions in the regulation of inflammatory genes (PubMed:11909979, PubMed:12569367, PubMed:12763138, PubMed:9687510, PubMed:18511904, PubMed:9873047). Phosphorylates CREB1 and ATF1 in response t
  14379..14976   +  CDS            PuroR (fragment): puromycin N-acetyltransferase; pac from Streptomyces; confers resistance to puromycin
  14992..461     +  misc_feature   WPRE (across the origin): woodchuck hepatitis virus posttranscriptional regulatory element
>Addgene plasmid #165603 | dCas9-ddMSK1 | addgene full sequence | sequence record 327022 | Addgene NGS Result
CATTTTCTCCTCCTTGTATAAATCCTGGTTGCTGTCTCTTTATGAGGAGTTGTGGCCCGTTGTCAGGCAA
CGTGGCGTGGTGTGCACTGTGTTTGCTGACGCAACCCCCACTGGTTGGGGCATTGCCACCACCTGTCAGC
TCCTTTCCGGGACTTTCGCTTTCCCCCTCCCTATTGCCACGGCGGAACTCATCGCCGCCTGCCTTGCCCG
CTGCTGGACAGGGGCTCGGCTGTTGGGCACTGACAATTCCGTGGTGTTGTCGGGGAAATCATCGTCCTTT
CCTTGGCTGCTCGCCTGTGTTGCCACCTGGATTCTGCGCGGGACGTCCTTCTGCTACGTCCCTTCGGCCC
TCAATCCAGCGGACCTTCCTTCCCGCGGCCTGCTGCCGGCTCTGCGGCCTCTTCCGCGTCTTCGCCTTCG
CCCTCAGACGAGTCGGATCTCCCTTTGGGCCGCCTCCCCGCGTCGACTTTAAGACCAATGACTTACAAGG
CAGCTGTAGATCTTAGCCACTTTTTAAAAGAAAAGGGGGGACTGGAAGGGCTAATTCACTCCCAACGAAG
ACAAGATCTGCTTTTTGCTTGTACTGGGTCTCTCTGGTTAGACCAGATCTGAGCCTGGGAGCTCTCTGGC
TAACTAGGGAACCCACTGCTTAAGCCTCAATAAAGCTTGCCTTGAGTGCTTCAAGTAGTGTGTGCCCGTC
TGTTGTGTGACTCTGGTAACTAGAGATCCCTCAGACCCTTTTAGTCAGTGTGGAAAATCTCTAGCAGGGC
CCGTTTAAACCCGCTGATCAGCCTCGACTGTGCCTTCTAGTTGCCAGCCATCTGTTGTTTGCCCCTCCCC
CGTGCCTTCCTTGACCCTGGAAGGTGCCACTCCCACTGTCCTTTCCTAATAAAATGAGGAAATTGCATCG
CATTGTCTGAGTAGGTGTCATTCTATTCTGGGGGGTGGGGTGGGGCAGGACAGCAAGGGGGAGGATTGGG
AAGACAATAGCAGGCATGCTGGGGATGCGGTGGGCTCTATGGCTTCTGAGGCGGAAAGAACCAGCTGGGG
CTCTAGGGGGTATCCCC
[124 nt withheld, positions 1068-1191]
C
[91 nt withheld, positions 1193-1283]
A
[49 nt withheld, positions 1285-1333]
CCTTTGACGTTGGAGTCCACGTTCTTT
[37 nt withheld, positions 1361-1397]
ACCCTATCTCGGTCTATTCTTTTGATTTATAAGGGATTTTGCCGATTTCGGCCTATTGGTTAAAAAATGA
GCTGATTTAACAAAAATTTAACGCGAATTAATTCTGTGGAATGTGTGTCAGTTAGGGTGTGGAAAGTCCC
CAGGCTCCCCAGCAGGCAGAAGTATGCAAAGCATGCATCTCAATTAGTCAGCAACCAGGTGTGGAAAGTC
CCCAGGCTCCCCAGCAGGCAGAAGTATGCAAAGCATGCATCTCAATTAGTCAGCAACCATAGTCCCGCCC
CTAACTCCGCCCATCCCGCCCCTAACTCCGCCCAGTTCCGCCCATTCTCCGCCCCATGGCTGACTAATTT
TTTTTATTTATGCAGAGGCCGAGGCCGCCTCTGCCTCTGAGCTATTCCAGAAGTAGTGAGGAGGCTTTTT
TGGAGGCCTAGGCTTTTGCAAAAAGCTCCCGGGAGCTTGTATATCCATTTTCGGATCTGATCAGCACGTG
TTGACAATTAATCATCGGCATAGTATATCGGCATAGTATAATACGACAAGGTGAGGAACTAAACCATGGC
CAAGTTGACCAGTGCCGTTCCGGTGCTCACCGCGCGCGACGTCGCCGGAGCGGTCGAGTTCTGGACCGAC
CGGCTCGGGTTCTCCCGGGACTTCGTGGAGGACGACTTCGCCGGTGTGGTCCGGGACGACGTGACCCTGT
TCATCAGCGCGGTCCAGGACCAGGTGGTGCCGGACAACACCCTGGCCTGGGTGTGGGTGCGCGGCCTGGA
CGAGCTGTACGCCGAGTGGTCGGAGGTCGTGTCCACGAACTTCCGGGACGCCTCCGGGCCGGCCATGACC
GAGATCGGCGAGCAGCCGTGGGGGCGGGAGTTCGCCCTGCGCGACCCGGCCGGCAACTGCGTGCACTTCG
TGGCCGAGGAGCAGGACTGACACGTGCTACGAGATTTCGATTCCACCGCCGCCTTCTATGAAAGGTTGGG
CTTCGGAATCGTTTTCCGGGACGCCGGCTGGATGATCCTCCAGCGCGGGGATCTCATGCTGGAGTTCTTC
GCCCACCCCAACTTGTTTATTGCAGCTTATAATGGTTACAAATAAAGCAATAGCATCACAAATTTCACAA
ATAAAGCATTTTTTTCACTGCATTCTAGTTGTGGTTTGTCCAAACTCATCAATGTATCTTATCATGTCTG
TATACCGTCGACCTCTAGCTAGAGCTTGGCGTAATCATGGTCATAGCTGTTTCCTGTGTGAAATTGTTAT
CCGCTCACAATTCCACACAACATACGAGCCGGAAGCATAAAGTGTAAAGCCTGGGGTGCCTAATGAGTGA
GCTAACTCACATTAATTGCGTTGCGCTCACTGCCCGCTTTCCAGTCGGGAAACCTGTCGTGCCAGCTGCA
TTAATGAATCGGCCAACGCGCGGGGAGAGGCGGTTTGCGTATTGGGCGCTCTTCCGCTTCCTCGCTCACT
GACTCGCTGCGCTCGGTCGTTCGGCTGCGGCGAGCGGTATCAGCTCACTCAAAGGCGGTAATACGGTTAT
CCACAGAATCAGGGGATAACGCAGGAAAGAACATGTGAGCAAAAGGCCAGCAAAAGGCCAGGAACCGTAA
AAAGGCCGCGTTGCTGGCGTTTTTCCATAGGCTCCGCCCCCCTGACGAGCATCACAAAAATCGACGCTCA
AGTCAGAGGTGGCGAAACCCGACAGGACTATAAAGATACCAGGCGTTTCCCCCTGGAAGCTCCCTCGTGC
GCTCTCCTGTTCCGACCCTGCCGCTTACCGGATACCTGTCCGCCTTTCTCCCTTCGGGAAGCGTGGCGCT
TTCTCATAGCTCACGCTGTAGGTATCTCAGTTCGGTGTAGGTCGTTCGCTCCAAGCTGGGCTGTGTGCAC
GAACCCCCCGTTCAGCCCGACCGCTGCGCCTTATCCGGTAACTATCGTCTTGAGTCCAACCCGGTAAGAC
ACGACTTATCGCCACTGGCAGCAGCCACTGGTAACAGGATTAGCAGAGCGAGGTATGTAGGCGGTGCTAC
AGAGTTCTTGAAGTGGTGGCCTAACTACGGCTACACTAGAAGAACAGTATTTGGTATCTGCGCTCTGCTG
AAGCCAGTTACCTTCGGAAAAAGAGTTGGTAGCTCTTGATCCGGCAAACAAACCACCGCTGGTAGCGGTG
GTTTTTTTGTTTGCAAGCAGCAGATTACGCGCAGAAAAAAAGGATCTCAAGAAGATCCTTTGATCTTTTC
TACGGGGTCTGACGCTCAGTGGAACGAAAACTCACGTTAAGGGATTTTGGTCATGAGATTATCAAAAAGG
ATCTTCACCTAGATCCTTTTAAATTAAAAATGAAGTTTTAAATCAATCTAAAGTATATATGAGTAAACTT
GGTCTGACAGTTACCAATGCTTAATCAGTGAGGCACCTATCTCAGCGATCTGTCTATTTCGTTCATCCAT
AGTTGCCTGACTCCCCGTCGTGTAGATAACTACGATACGGGAGGGCTTACCATCTGGCCCCAGTGCTGCA
ATGATACCGCGAGACCCACGCTCACCGGCTCCAGATTTATCAGCAATAAACCAGCCAGCCGGAAGGGCCG
AGCGCAGAAGTGGTCCTGCAACTTTATCCGCCTCCATCCAGTCTATTAATTGTTGCCGGGAAGCTAGAGT
AAGTAGTTCGCCAGTTAATAGTTTGCGCAACGTTGTTGCCATTGCTACAGGCATCGTGGTGTCACGCTCG
TCGTTTGGTATGGCTTCATTCAGCTCCGGTTCCCAACGATCAAGGCGAGTTACATGATCCCCCATGTTGT
GCAAAAAAGCGGTTAGCTCCTTCGGTCCTCCGATCGTTGTCAGAAGTAAGTTGGCCGCAGTGTTATCACT
CATGGTTATGGCAGCACTGCATAATTCTCTTACTGTCATGCCATCCGTAAGATGCTTTTCTGTGACTGGT
GAGTACTCAACCAAGTCATTCTGAGAATAGTGTATGCGGCGACCGAGTTGCTCTTGCCCGGCGTCAATAC
GGGATAATACCGCGCCACATAGCAGAACTTTAAAAGTGCTCATCATTGGAAAACGTTCTTCGGGGCGAAA
ACTCTCAAGGATCTTACCGCTGTTGAGATCCAGTTCGATGTAACCCACTCGTGCACCCAACTGATCTTCA
GCATCTTTTACTTTCACCAGCGTTTCTGGGTGAGCAAAAACAGGAAGGCAAAATGCCGCAAAAAAGGGAA
TAAGGGCGACACGGAAATGTTGAATACTCATACTCTTCCTTTTTCAATATTATTGAAGCATTTATCAGGG
TTATTGTCTCATGAGCGGATACATATTTGAATGTATTTAGAAAAATAAACAAATAGGGGTTCCGCGCACA
TTTCCCCGAAAAGTGCCACCTGACGTCGACGGATCGGGAGATCTCCCGATCCCCTATGGTGCACTCTCAG
TACAATCTGCTCTGATGCCGCATAGTTAAGCCAGTATCTGCTCCCTGCTTGTGTGTTGGAGGTCGCTGAG
TAGTGCGCGAGCAAAATTTAAGCTACAACAAGGCAAGGCTTGACCGACAATTGCATGAAGAATCTGCTTA
GGGTTAGGCGTTTTGCGCTGCTTCGCGATGTACGGGCCAGATATACGCGTTGACATTGATTATTGACTAG
TTATTAATAGTAATCAATTACGGGGTCATTAGTTCATAGCCCATATATGGAGTTCCGCGTTACATAACTT
ACGGTAAATGGCCCGCCTGGCTGACCGCCCAACGACCCCCGCCCATTGACGTCAATAATGACGTATGTTC
CCATAGTAACGCCAATAGGGACTTTCCATTGACGTCAATGGGTGGAGTATTTACGGTAAACTGCCCACTT
GGCAGTACATCAAGTGTATCATATGCCAAGTACGCCCCCTATTGACGTCAATGACGGTAAATGGCCCGCC
TGGCATTATGCCCAGTACATGACCTTATGGGACTTTCCTACTTGGCAGTACATCTACGTATTAGTCATCG
CTATTACCATGGTGATGCGGTTTTGGCAGTACATCAATGGGCGTGGATAGCGGTTTGACTCACGGGGATT
TCCAAGTCTCCACCCCATTGACGTCAATGGGAGTTTGTTTTGGCACCAAAATCAACGGGACTTTCCAAAA
TGTCGTAACAACTCCGCCCCATTGACGCAAATGGGCGGTAGGCGTGTACGGTGGGAGGTCTATATAAGCA
GCGCGTTTTGCCTGTACTGGGTCTCTCTGGTTAGACCAGATCTGAGCCTGGGAGCTCTCTGGCTAACTAG
GGAACCCACTGCTTAAGCCTCAATAAAGCTTGCCTTGAGTGCTTCAAGTAGTGTGTGCCCGTCTGTTGTG
TGACTCTGGTAACTAGAGATCCCTCAGACCCTTTTAGTCAGTGTGGAAAATCTCTAGCAGTGGCGCCCGA
ACAGGGACTTGAAAGCGAAAGGGAAACCAGAGGAGCTCTCTCGACGCAGGACTCGGCTTGCTGAAGCGCG
CACGGCAAGAGGCGAGGGGCGGCGACTGGTGAGTACGCCAAAAATTTTGACTAGCGGAGGCTAGAAGGAG
AGAGATGGGTGCGAGAGCGTCAGTATTAAGCGGGGGAGAATTAGATCGCGATGGGAAAAAATTCGGTTAA
GGCCAGGGGGAAAGAAAAAATATAAATTAAAACATATAGTATGGGCAAGCAGGGAGCTAGAACGATTCGC
AGTTAATCCTGGCCTGTTAGAAACATCAGAAGGCTGTAGACAAATACTGGGACAGCTACAACCATCCCTT
CAGACAGGATCAGAAGAACTTAGATCATTATATAATACAGTAGCAACCCTCTATTGTGTGCATCAAAGGA
TAGAGATAAAAGACACCAAGGAAGCTTTAGACAAGATAGAGGAAGAGCAAAACAAAAGTAAGACCACCGC
ACAGCAAGCGGCCGCTGATCTTCAGACCTGGAGGAGGAGATATGAGGGACAATTGGAGAAGTGAATTATA
TAAATATAAAGTAGTAAAAATTGAACCATTAGGAGTAGCACCCACCAAGGCAAAGAGAAGAGTGGTGCAG
AGAGAAAAAAGAGCAGTGGGAATAGGAGCTTTGTTCCTTGGGTTCTTGGGAGCAGCAGGAAGCACTATGG
GCGCAGCGTCAATGACGCTGACGGTACAGGCCAGACAATTATTGTCTGGTATAGTGCAGCAGCAGAACAA
TTTGCTGAGGGCTATTGAGGCGCAACAGCATCTGTTGCAACTCACAGTCTGGGGCATCAAGCAGCTCCAG
GCAAGAATCCTGGCTGTGGAAAGATACCTAAAGGATCAACAGCTCCTGGGGATTTGGGGTTGCTCTGGAA
AACTCATTTGCACCACTGCTGTGCCTTGGAATGCTAGTTGGAGTAATAAATCTCTGGAACAGATTTGGAA
TCACACGACCTGGATGGAGTGGGACAGAGAAATTAACAATTACACAAGCTTAATACACTCCTTAATTGAA
GAATCGCAAAACCAGCAAGAAAAGAATGAACAAGAATTATTGGAATTAGATAAATGGGCAAGTTTGTGGA
ATTGGTTTAACATAACAAATTGGCTGTGGTATATAAAATTATTCATAATGATAGTAGGAGGCTTGGTAGG
TTTAAGAATAGTTTTTGCTGTACTTTCTATAGTGAATAGAGTTAGGCAGGGATATTCACCATTATCGTTT
CAGACCCACCTCCCAACCCCGAGGGGACCCGACAGGCCCGAAGGAATAGAAGAAGAAGGTGGAGAGAGAG
ACAGAGACAGATCCATTCGATTAGTGAACGGATCGGCACTGCGTGCGCCAATTCTGCAGACAAATGGCAG
TATTCATCCACAATTTTAAAAGAAAAGGGGGGATTGGGGGGTACAGTGCAGGGGAAAGAATAGTAGACAT
AATAGCAACAGACATACAAACTAAAGAATTACAAAAACAAATTACAAAAATTCAAAATTTTCGGGTTTAT
TACAGGGACAGCAGAGATCCAGTTTGGTTAATTAAGGTACCGATATCACTAGTGTTCCATTAACTGCGCT
AAAAATAATTTTTAAATCTTTTTTAGCTTCTTGCTCTTTTTTGTACGTCTCTGTTTTAGAGCTAGAAATA
GCAAGTTAAAATAAGGCTAGTCCGTTATCAACTTGAAAAAGTGGCACCGAGTCGGTGCTTTTTTGAATTC
GCTAGCTAGGTCTTGAAAGGAGTGGGAATTGGCTCCGGTGCCCGTCAGTGGGCAGAGCGCACATCGCCCA
CAGTCCCCGAGAAGTTGGGGGGAGGGGTCGGCAATTGATCCGGTGCCTAGAGAAGGTGGCGCGGGGTAAA
CTGGGAAAGTGATGTCGTGTACTGGCTCCGCCTTTTTCCCGAGGGTGGGGGAGAACCGTATATAAGTGCA
GTAGTCGCCGTGAACGTTCTTTTTCGCAACGGGTTTGCCGCCAGAACACAGGACCGGTTCTAGAGCGCTG
CCACCATGGACAAGAAGTACAGCATCGGCCTGGCCATCGGCACCAACTCTGTGGGCTGGGCCGTGATCAC
CGACGAGTACAAGGTGCCCAGCAAGAAATTCAAGGTGCTGGGCAACACCGACCGGCACAGCATCAAGAAG
AACCTGATCGGAGCCCTGCTGTTCGACAGCGGCGAAACAGCCGAGGCCACCCGGCTGAAGAGAACCGCCA
GAAGAAGATACACCAGACGGAAGAACCGGATCTGCTATCTGCAAGAGATCTTCAGCAACGAGATGGCCAA
GGTGGACGACAGCTTCTTCCACAGACTGGAAGAGTCCTTCCTGGTGGAAGAGGATAAGAAGCACGAGCGG
CACCCCATCTTCGGCAACATCGTGGACGAGGTGGCCTACCACGAGAAGTACCCCACCATCTACCACCTGA
GAAAGAAACTGGTGGACAGCACCGACAAGGCCGACCTGCGGCTGATCTATCTGGCCCTGGCCCACATGAT
CAAGTTCCGGGGCCACTTCCTGATCGAGGGCGACCTGAACCCCGACAACAGCGACGTGGACAAGCTGTTC
ATCCAGCTGGTGCAGACCTACAACCAGCTGTTCGAGGAAAACCCCATCAACGCCAGCGGCGTGGACGCCA
AGGCCATCCTGTCTGCCAGACTGAGCAAGAGCAGACGGCTGGAAAATCTGATCGCCCAGCTGCCCGGCGA
GAAGAAGAATGGCCTGTTCGGAAACCTGATTGCCCTGAGCCTGGGCCTGACCCCCAACTTCAAGAGCAAC
TTCGACCTGGCCGAGGATGCCAAACTGCAGCTGAGCAAGGACACCTACGACGACGACCTGGACAACCTGC
TGGCCCAGATCGGCGACCAGTACGCCGACCTGTTTCTGGCCGCCAAGAACCTGTCCGACGCCATCCTGCT
GAGCGACATCCTGAGAGTGAACACCGAGATCACCAAGGCCCCCCTGAGCGCCTCTATGATCAAGAGATAC
GACGAGCACCACCAGGACCTGACCCTGCTGAAAGCTCTCGTGCGGCAGCAGCTGCCTGAGAAGTACAAAG
AGATTTTCTTCGACCAGAGCAAGAACGGCTACGCCGGCTACATTGACGGCGGAGCCAGCCAGGAAGAGTT
CTACAAGTTCATCAAGCCCATCCTGGAAAAGATGGACGGCACCGAGGAACTGCTCGTGAAGCTGAACAGA
GAGGACCTGCTGCGGAAGCAGCGGACCTTCGACAACGGCAGCATCCCCCACCAGATCCACCTGGGAGAGC
TGCACGCCATTCTGCGGCGGCAGGAAGATTTTTACCCATTCCTGAAGGACAACCGGGAAAAGATCGAGAA
GATCCTGACCTTCCGCATCCCCTACTACGTGGGCCCTCTGGCCAGGGGAAACAGCAGATTCGCCTGGATG
ACCAGAAAGAGCGAGGAAACCATCACCCCCTGGAACTTCGAGGAAGTGGTGGACAAGGGCGCTTCCGCCC
AGAGCTTCATCGAGCGGATGACCAACTTCGATAAGAACCTGCCCAACGAGAAGGTGCTGCCCAAGCACAG
CCTGCTGTACGAGTACTTCACCGTGTATAACGAGCTGACCAAAGTGAAATACGTGACCGAGGGAATGAGA
AAGCCCGCCTTCCTGAGCGGCGAGCAGAAAAAGGCCATCGTGGACCTGCTGTTCAAGACCAACCGGAAAG
TGACCGTGAAGCAGCTGAAAGAGGACTACTTCAAGAAAATCGAGTGCTTCGACTCCGTGGAAATCTCCGG
CGTGGAAGATCGGTTCAACGCCTCCCTGGGCACATACCACGATCTGCTGAAAATTATCAAGGACAAGGAC
TTCCTGGACAATGAGGAAAACGAGGACATTCTGGAAGATATCGTGCTGACCCTGACACTGTTTGAGGACA
GAGAGATGATCGAGGAACGGCTGAAAACCTATGCCCACCTGTTCGACGACAAAGTGATGAAGCAGCTGAA
GCGGCGGAGATACACCGGCTGGGGCAGGCTGAGCCGGAAGCTGATCAACGGCATCCGGGACAAGCAGTCC
GGCAAGACAATCCTGGATTTCCTGAAGTCCGACGGCTTCGCCAACAGAAACTTCATGCAGCTGATCCACG
ACGACAGCCTGACCTTTAAAGAGGACATCCAGAAAGCCCAGGTGTCCGGCCAGGGCGATAGCCTGCACGA
GCACATTGCCAATCTGGCCGGCAGCCCCGCCATTAAGAAGGGCATCCTGCAGACAGTGAAGGTGGTGGAC
GAGCTCGTGAAAGTGATGGGCCGGCACAAGCCCGAGAACATCGTGATCGAAATGGCCAGAGAGAACCAGA
CCACCCAGAAGGGACAGAAGAACAGCCGCGAGAGAATGAAGCGGATCGAAGAGGGCATCAAAGAGCTGGG
CAGCCAGATCCTGAAAGAACACCCCGTGGAAAACACCCAGCTGCAGAACGAGAAGCTGTACCTGTACTAC
CTGCAGAATGGGCGGGATATGTACGTGGACCAGGAACTGGACATCAACCGGCTGTCCGACTACGATGTGG
ACGCCATCGTGCCTCAGAGCTTTCTGAAGGACGACTCCATCGACAACAAGGTGCTGACCAGAAGCGACAA
GAACCGGGGCAAGAGCGACAACGTGCCCTCCGAAGAGGTCGTGAAGAAGATGAAGAACTACTGGCGGCAG
CTGCTGAACGCCAAGCTGATTACCCAGAGAAAGTTCGACAATCTGACCAAGGCCGAGAGAGGCGGCCTGA
GCGAACTGGATAAGGCCGGCTTCATCAAGAGACAGCTGGTGGAAACCCGGCAGATCACAAAGCACGTGGC
ACAGATCCTGGACTCCCGGATGAACACTAAGTACGACGAGAATGACAAGCTGATCCGGGAAGTGAAAGTG
ATCACCCTGAAGTCCAAGCTGGTGTCCGATTTCCGGAAGGATTTCCAGTTTTACAAAGTGCGCGAGATCA
ACAACTACCACCACGCCCACGACGCCTACCTGAACGCCGTCGTGGGAACCGCCCTGATCAAAAAGTACCC
TAAGCTGGAAAGCGAGTTCGTGTACGGCGACTACAAGGTGTACGACGTGCGGAAGATGATCGCCAAGAGC
GAGCAGGAAATCGGCAAGGCTACCGCCAAGTACTTCTTCTACAGCAACATCATGAACTTTTTCAAGACCG
AGATTACCCTGGCCAACGGCGAGATCCGGAAGCGGCCTCTGATCGAGACAAACGGCGAAACCGGGGAGAT
CGTGTGGGATAAGGGCCGGGATTTTGCCACCGTGCGGAAAGTGCTGAGCATGCCCCAAGTGAATATCGTG
AAAAAGACCGAGGTGCAGACAGGCGGCTTCAGCAAAGAGTCTATCCTGCCCAAGAGGAACAGCGATAAGC
TGATCGCCAGAAAGAAGGACTGGGACCCTAAGAAGTACGGCGGCTTCGACAGCCCCACCGTGGCCTATTC
TGTGCTGGTGGTGGCCAAAGTGGAAAAGGGCAAGTCCAAGAAACTGAAGAGTGTGAAAGAGCTGCTGGGG
ATCACCATCATGGAAAGAAGCAGCTTCGAGAAGAATCCCATCGACTTTCTGGAAGCCAAGGGCTACAAAG
AAGTGAAAAAGGACCTGATCATCAAGCTGCCTAAGTACTCCCTGTTCGAGCTGGAAAACGGCCGGAAGAG
AATGCTGGCCTCTGCCGGCGAACTGCAGAAGGGAAACGAACTGGCCCTGCCCTCCAAATATGTGAACTTC
CTGTACCTGGCCAGCCACTATGAGAAGCTGAAGGGCTCCCCCGAGGATAATGAGCAGAAACAGCTGTTTG
TGGAACAGCACAAGCACTACCTGGACGAGATCATCGAGCAGATCAGCGAGTTCTCCAAGAGAGTGATCCT
GGCCGACGCTAATCTGGACAAAGTGCTGTCCGCCTACAACAAGCACCGGGATAAGCCCATCAGAGAGCAG
GCCGAGAATATCATCCACCTGTTTACCCTGACCAATCTGGGAGCCCCTGCCGCCTTCAAGTACTTTGACA
CCACCATCGACCGGAAGAGGTACACCAGCACCAAAGAGGTGCTGGACGCCACCCTGATCCACCAGAGCAT
CACCGGCCTGTACGAGACACGGATCGACCTGTCTCAGCTGGGAGGCGACAAGCGACCTGCCGCCACAAAG
AAGGCTGGACAGGCTAAGAAGAAGAAAGGATCCGAGAAGGTGGGAATAGAAAATTTTGAGCTCCTGAAGG
TCCTAGGAACTGGAGCTTATGGAAAAGTATTTCTAGTTCGTAAAATAAGTGGCCATGATACTGGAAAGCT
GTATGCCATGAAAGTTTTGAAAAAGGCAACAATCGTTCAAAAGGCCAAAACCACAGAGCATACAAGGACA
GAACGACAAGTCCTGGAACACATTAGGCAGTCGCCATTTTTGGTAACATTACATTATGCTTTCCAGACAG
AAACCAAACTTCATCTCATTTTAGATTATATAAATGGTGGTGAACTTTTTACTCATCTTTCTCAAAGAGA
GCGTTTCACAGAGCATGAGGTGCAGATTTATGTTGGAGAGATTGTGCTTGCCCTCGAACATCTCCACAAG
TTGGGGATTATATATCGTGATATTAAGCTTGAGAATATTCTACTTGATTCTAATGGCCATGTGGTGCTGA
CAGCCTTTGGTCTGAGTAAGGAGTTTGTGGCTGATGAAACTGAAAGAGCATATTCCTTTTGTGGAACTAT
TGAATACATGGCACCAGATATTGTCAGAGGGGGAGATTCAGGACATGACAAGGCAGTTGACTGGTGGAGT
TTGGGTGTTCTAATGTATGAATTACTAACTGGAGCATCTCCTTTCACTGTTGATGGAGAAAAAAATTCCC
AAGCTGAGATATCTAGGAGAATATTAAAAAGTGAGCCTCCATATCCCCAAGAAATGAGTGCTTTAGCGAA
AGACCTAATTCAGCGTCTTTTGATGAAAGATCCCAAGAAGAGATTGGGATGTGGTCCACGTGATGCAGAT
GAAATCAAAGAACATCTCTTCTTTCAGAAAATAAATTGGGATGATTTAGCCGCCAAAAAAGTGCCTGCAC
CATTTAAGCCAGTCATTCGAGATGAATTAGATGTGAGTAACTTTGCAGAAGAGTTCACAGAAATGGATCC
CACTTATTCTCCCGCAGCCCTGCCCCAGAGTTCTGAGAAGCTGTTTCAGGGCTATTCCTTTGTTGCTCCT
TCCATCCTATTCAAGCGTAATGCAGCTGTCATAGACCCTCTTCAGTTTCACATGGGAGTTGAACGTCCTG
GAGTGACAAATGTTGCCAGGAGTGCAATGATGAAGGACTCTCCATTCTATCAACACTATGACCTAGATTT
GAAGGACAAACCCCTGGGAGAAGGTAGTTTTTCAATTTGTCGAAAGTGTGTGCATAAAAAAAGTAACCAA
GCTTTTGCAGTCAAAATAATCAGCAAAAGGATGGAAGCCAATACTCAAAAGGAAATAACAGCTCTGAAAC
TCTGTGAAGGACACCCCAATATTGTGAAGTTGCATGAAGTTTTTCATGATCAGCTTCACACGTTTCTAGT
GATGGAACTTCTGAATGGAGGAGAACTGTTTGAGCGCATTAAGAAAAAGAAGCACTTCAGTGAGACGGAA
GCCAGCTACATCATGAGGAAGCTTGTTTCAGCTGTAAGCCACATGCATGATGTTGGAGTGGTGCACAGGG
ATCTGAAACCTGAGAATTTATTGTTCACCGATGAAAATGACAATTTGGAAATTAAAATAATTGCCTTTGG
ATTTGCACGGCTAAAGCCACCGGATAATCAGCCCCTGAAGACTCCATGCTTCACCCTTCATTATGCCGCC
CCAGAGCTCTTGAATCAGAACGGCTACGATGAGTCCTGTGACCTGTGGAGCTTGGGCGTCATTTTGTACA
CAATGTTGTCAGGACAGGTTCCCTTCCAATCTCATGACCGCAGTTTGACGTGTACCAGCGCGGTGGAAAT
CATGAAGAAAATTAAAAAGGGAGATTTCTCCTTTGAAGGAGAAGCCTGGAAGAATGTATCCCAAGAGGCT
AAAGATTTGATCCAAGGACTTCTCACAGTAGATCCAAACAAAAGGCTTAAAATGTCTGGCTTGAGGTACA
ATGAATGGCTACAAGATGGAAGTCAGCTGTCCTCCAATCCTCTGATGACTCCGGATATTCTAGGATCTTC
CGGAGCTGCCGTGCATACCTGTGTGAAAGCAACCTTCCACGCCTTTAACAAATACAAGAGAGAGGGGTTT
TGCCTTCAGAATGTTGATAAGGCCCCTTTGGCTAAGAGAAGAAAAATGAAAAAGACTAGCACCAGTACCG
AGACGCGCAGCAGTTCCAGTGAGAGTTCCCATTCTTCTTCCTCTCATTCTCACGGTAAAACTACACCCAC
CAAGACACTGCAGCCCAGCAATCCTGCCGACAGCAATAACCCGGAGACCCTCTTCCAGTTCTCGGACTCA
GTAGCTGGATCCGATTACAAAGACGATGACGATAAGGGATCCGGCGCAACAAACTTCTCTCTGCTGAAAC
AAGCCGGAGATGTCGAAGAGAATCCTGGACCGACCGAGTACAAGCCCACGGTGCGCCTCGCCACCCGCGA
CGACGTCCCCAGGGCCGTACGCACCCTCGCCGCCGCGTTCGCCGACTACCCCGCCACGCGCCACACCGTC
GATCCGGACCGCCACATCGAGCGGGTCACCGAGCTGCAAGAACTCTTCCTCACGCGCGTCGGGCTCGACA
TCGGCAAGGTGTGGGTCGCGGACGACGGCGCCGCGGTGGCGGTCTGGACCACGCCGGAGAGCGTCGAAGC
GGGGGCGGTGTTCGCCGAGATCGGCCCGCGCATGGCCGAGTTGAGCGGTTCCCGGCTGGCCGCGCAGCAA
CAGATGGAAGGCCTCCTGGCGCCGCACCGGCCCAAGGAGCCCGCGTGGTTCCTGGCCACCGTCGGAGTCT
CGCCCGACCACCAGGGCAAGGGTCTGGGCAGCGCCGTCGTGCTCCCCGGAGTGGAGGCGGCCGAGCGCGC
CGGGGTGCCCGCCTTCCTGGAGACCTCCGCGCCCCGCAACCTCCCCTTCTACGAGCGGCTCGGCTTCACC
GTCACCGCCGACGTCGAGGTGCCCGAAGGACCGCGCACCTGGTGCATGACCCGCAAGCCCGGTGCCTGAA
CGCGTTAAGTCGACAATCAACCTCTGGATTACAAAATTTGTGAAAGATTGACTGGTATTCTTAACTATGT
TGCTCCTTTTACGCTATGTGGATACGCTGCTTTAATGCCTTTGTATCATGCTATTGCTTCCCGTATGGCT
TT
